>Addgene plasmid #66110 | pTriEx4-Rac1-2G | addgene partial sequence | sequence record 116238 | pTriExDOWN 5'-TCGATCTCAGTGGTATTTGTG-3'
CACCTTCTGATAGGCAGCCTGCACCTGAGGTTAATCACTTAGTGATGGTGATGGTGATGGTGGTGCTCGA
GTCACAACAGCAGGCATTTTCTCTTCCTCTTCTTCACGGGAGGCGGGCA
[531 nt withheld, positions 120-650]
GGTACCCCCGGCGGCGGTCACGAACTCCAGCAGGACCATGTGATCGCGCTTCTCGTTGGGGTCTTTGCTC
AGGGCGGACTGGTAGCTCAGGTAGTGGTTGTCGGGCAGCAGCACGGGGCCGTCGCCGATGGGGGTGTTCT
GCTGGTAGTGGTCGGCGAGCTGCACGCCGCCGTCCTCGATGTTGTGGCGGATCTTGAAGTTGGCCTTGAT
GCCGTTCTTCTGCTTGTCGGCGGTGATATAGACGTTGTGG
