>Addgene plasmid #66110 | pTriEx4-Rac1-2G | addgene partial sequence | sequence record 117278 | pTriExUP 5'-GGTTATTGTGCTGTCTCATCA-3'
ATACGACTCACTATAGGGGAATTGTGAGCGGATAACAATTCCCCGGAGTTAATCCGGGACCTTTAATTCA
ACCCAACACAATATATTATAGTTAAATAAGAATTATTATCAAATCATTTGTATATTAATTAAAATACTAT
ACTGTAAATTACATTTTATTTACAATCAAAGGAGATATACCATGGCACACCATCACCACCATCACGGGAG
CGGGGAGCAGAAACTAATATCAGAGGAGGATCTTGGCTCAGGATCCTCCACCGACGGCATGGACGAGCTG
TACAAGGGTGCTAGCGGAGGAATGGTGAGCAAGGGCGAGGAGACCACAATGGGCGTAATCAAGCCCGACA
TGAAGATCAAGCTGAAGATGGAGGGCAACGTGAATGGCCACGCCTTCGTGATCGAGGGCGAGGGCGAGGG
CAAGCCCTACGACGGCACCAACACCATCAACCTGGAGGTGAAGGAGGGAGCCCCCCTGCCCTTCTCCTAC
GACATTCTGACCACCGCGTTCGCCTACGGCAACAGGGCCTTCACCAAGTACCCCGACGACATCCCCAACT
ACTTCAAGCAGTCCTTCCCCGAGGGCTACTCTTGGGAGCGCACCATGACCTTCGAGGACAAGGGCATCGT
GAAGGTGAAGTCCGACATCTCCATGGAGGAGGACTCCTTCATCTACGAGATACACCTCAAGGGCGAGAAC
TTCCCCCCCAACGGCCCCGTGATGCAGAAGAAGACCACCGGCTGGGACGCCTCCACCGAGAGGATGTACG
TGCGCGACGGCGTGCTGAAGGGCGACGTCAAGCACAAGCTGCTGCTGGAGGGCGGCGGCCACCACCGCGT
TGACTTCAAGACCATCTACAGGGCCAAGAAGGCGGTGAAGCTGCCCGACTATCACTTTGTGGACCACCGC
ATCGAGATCCTGAACCACGACAAGGACTACAACAAGGTGAC
