[The description below was written by a language model from this plasmid's Addgene catalogue record.]
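Description:
pTriEx4-Rac1-2G is a multi-host expression plasmid built on the Novagen pTriEx4 backbone and catalogued for use in mammalian, bacterial and insect cells. The backbone accounts for about 4.9 kb of the roughly 7.5 kb total. It is maintained in E. coli as a high-copy plasmid under ampicillin selection. No feature table is provided, so the origin of replication and the other backbone regulatory elements are not individually documented. The only promoter the record lists for the insert is CMV, which would drive expression in mammalian cells.

The payload is a synthetic open reading frame of about 2.6 kb encoding Rac1-2G, a second-generation FRET biosensor for the small GTPase Rac1, inserted by ligation-independent cloning. A His-Myc tag is fused to the N terminus of the sensor, allowing affinity purification through the histidine tag and immunodetection through the Myc epitope. The record does not state which donor and acceptor fluorescent proteins are used, which Rac1-binding effector domain is included, or how the modules are ordered and linked. In general, sensors of this class are single polypeptides. Activation of the GTPase changes the conformation of the chain, which alters energy transfer between the two fluorophores and gives a ratiometric optical readout of activity.

The construct is intended for live-cell imaging of where and when Rac1 is active. The associated publication concerns fibroblast contact inhibition of locomotion and the integration of membrane geometry with Slit-Robo repulsive signalling, which is the kind of cell-migration question the sensor was applied to.
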