Addgene plasmid #66110: pTriEx4-Rac1-2G
Purpose: Second generation Rac1 FRET biosensor
Depositing lab: Olivier Pertz. Depositing organization: University of Basel. Publication: SrGAP2-Dependent Integration of Membrane Geometry and Slit-Robo-Repulsive Cues Regulates Fibroblast Contact Inhibition of Locomotion. Fritz RD, Menshykau D, Martin K, Reimann A, Pontelli V, Pertz O. Dev Cell. 2015 Sep 29. pii: S1534-5807(15)00582-1. doi: 10.1016/j.devcel.2015.09.002. PubMed 26439400.
Backbone
  Vector backbone: pTriEx4
  Backbone manufacturer: Novagen
  Backbone size w/o insert (bp): 4900
  Total vector size (bp): 7518
  Vector type: Mammalian Expression, Bacterial Expression, Insect Expression
Growth in bacteria
  Bacterial resistance: Ampicillin, 100 μg/mL
  Growth temperature: 37°C
  Growth strain: Top10
  Copy number: High Copy
Gene/Insert
  Gene/Insert name: Second generation Rac1 FRET biosensor (alt name: Rac1-2G)
  Species: Synthetic
  Insert size (bp): 2576
  Promoter: CMV
  Tag / fusion protein: His-Myc (N terminal on insert)
  Cloning method: Ligation Independent Cloning
  Sequencing primers: 5′ ctggttattgtgctgtctc; 3′ tcagtggtatttgtga
Terms and licenses: Academic/Nonprofit Terms; Industry Terms: Not Available to Industry
How to cite: pTriEx4-Rac1-2G was a gift from Olivier Pertz (Addgene plasmid # 66110 ; http://n2t.net/addgene:66110 ; RRID:Addgene_66110)
